>Addgene plasmid #27282 | LRP6-pCS2-VSVG | depositor full sequence | sequence record 12856 | Author sequence
CGCCATTCTGCCTGGGGACGTCGGAGCAAGCTTGATTTAGGTGACACTATAGAATACAAGCTACTTGTTC
TTTTTGCAGGATCCAGAGAAGAGAACGCGAGAAGGGAAGATGGGGGCCGTCCTGAGGAGCCTCCTGGCCT
GCAGCTTCTGTGTGCTCCTGAGAGCGGCCCCTTTGTTGCTTTATACTGATATCGAAATGAACCGCCTGGG
TAAGGCTCCGGAACCTTTGTTGCTTTATGCAAACAGACGGGACTTGCGATTGGTTGATGCTACAAATGGC
AAAGAGAATGCTACGATTGTAGTTGGAGGCTTGGAGGATGCAGCTGCGGTGGACTTTGTGTTTAGTCATG
GCTTGATATACTGGAGTGATGTCAGCGAAGAAGCCATTAAACGAACAGAATTTAACAAAACTGAGAGTGT
GCAGAATGTTGTTGTTTCTGGATTATTGTCCCCCGATGGGCTGGCATGTGATTGGCTTGGAGAAAAATTG
TACTGGACAGATTCTGAAACTAATCGGATTGAAGTTTCTAATTTAGATGGATCTTTACGAAAAGTTTTAT
TTTGGCAAGAGTTGGATCAACCCAGAGCTATTGCCTTAGATCCTTCAAGTGGGTTCATGTACTGGACAGA
CTGGGGAGAAGTGCCAAAGATAGAACGTGCTGGAATGGATGGTTCAAGTCGCTTCATTATAATAAACAGT
GAAATTTACTGGCCAAATGGACTGACTTTGGATTATGAAGAACAAAAGCTTTATTGGGCAGATGCAAAAC
TTAATTTCATCCACAAATCAAATCTGGATGGAACAAATCGGCAGGCAGTGGTTAAAGGTTCCCTTCCACA
TCCTTTTGCCTTGACGTTATTTGAGGACATATTGTACTGGACTGACTGGAGCACACACTCCATTTTGGCT
TGCAACAAGTATACTGGTGAGGGTCTGCGTGAAATCCATTCTGACATCTTCTCTCCCATGGATATACATG
CCTTCAGCCAACAGAGGCAGCCAAATGCCACAAATCCATGTGGAATTGACAATGGGGGTTGTTCCCATTT
GTGTTTGATGTCTCCAGTCAAGCCTTTTTATCAGTGTGCTTGCCCCACTGGGGTCAAACTCCTGGAGAAT
GGAAAAACCTGCAAAGATGGTGCCACAGAATTATTGCTTTTAGCTCGAAGGACAGACTTGAGACGCATTT
CTTTGGATACACCAGATTTTACAGACATTGTTCTGCAGTTAGAAGACATCCGTCATGCCATTGCCATAGA
TTACGATCCTGTGGAAGGCTACATCTACTGGACTGATGATGAAGTGAGGGCCATACGCCGTTCATTTATA
GATGGATCTGGCAGTCAGTTTGTGGTCACTGCTCAAATTGCCCATCCTGATGGTATTGCTGTGGACTGGG
TTGCACGAAATCTTTATTGGACAGACACTGGCACTGATCGAATAGAAGTGACAAGGCTCAATGGGACCAT
GAGGAAGATCTTGATTTCAGAGGACTTAGAGGAACCCCGGGCTATTGTGTTAGATCCCATGGTTGGGTAC
ATGTATTGGACTGACTGGGGAGAAATTCCGAAAATTGAGCGAGCAGCTCTGGATGGTTCTGACCGTGTAG
TATTGGTTAACACTTCTCTTGGTTGGCCAAATGGTTTAGCCTTGGATTATGATGAAGGCAAAATATACTG
GGGAGATGCCAAAACAGACAAGATTGAGGTTATGAATACTGATGGCACTGGGAGACGAGTACTAGTGGAA
GACAAAATTCCTCACATATTTGGATTTACTTTGTTGGGTGACTATGTTTACTGGACTGACTGGCAGAGGC
GTAGCATTGAAAGAGTTCATAAACGAAGTGCAGAGAGGGAAGTGATCATAGATCAGCTGCCTGACCTCAT
GGGCCTAAAGGCTACAAATGTTCATCGAGTGATTGGTTCCAACCCCTGTGCTGAGGAAAACGGGGGATGT
AGCCATCTCTGCCTCTATAGACCTCAGGGCCTTCGCTGTGCTTGCCCTATTGGCTTTGAACTCATCAGTG
ACATGAAGACCTGCATTGTCCCAGAGGCTTTCCTTTTGTTTTCACGGAGAGCAGATATCAGACGAATTTC
TCTGGAAACAAACAATAATAATGTGGCTATTCCACTCACTGGTGTCAAAGAAGCTTCTGCTTTGGATTTT
GATGTGACAGACAACCGAATTTATTGGACTGATATATCACTCAAGACCATCAGCAGAGCCTTTATGAATG
GCAGTGCACTGGAACATGTGGTAGAATTCGGCTTAGATTATCCAGAAGGCATGGCAGTAGACTGGCTTGG
GAAGAACTTGTACTGGGCAGACACAGGAACGAATCGAATTGAGGTGTCAAAGTTGGATGGGCAGCACCGA
CAAGTTTTGGTGTGGAAAGACCTAGATAGTCCCAGAGCTCTCGCGTTGGACCCTGCCGAAGGATTTATGT
ATTGGACTGAATGGGGTGGAAAACCTAAGATAGACAGAGCTGCAATGGATGGAAGTGAACGTACTACCTT
AGTTCCAAATGTGGGGCGGGCAAACGGCCTAACTATTGATTATGCTAAAAGGAGGCTTTATTGGACAGAC
CTGGACACCAACTTAATAGAATCTTCAAATATGCTTGGGCTCAACCGTGAAGTTATAGCAGATGACTTGC
CTCATCCTTTTGGCTTAACTCAGTACCAAGATTATATCTACTGGACGGACTGGAGCCGACGCAGCATTGA
GCGTGCCAACAAAACCAGTGGCCAAAACCGCACCATCATTCAGGGCCATTTGGATTATGTGATGGACATC
CTCGTCTTTCACTCATCTCGACAGTCAGGGTGGAATGAATGTGCTTCCAGCAATGGGCACTGCTCCCACC
TCTGCTTGGCTGTGCCAGTTGGGGGTTTTGTTTGTGGATGCCCTGCCCACTACTCTCTTAATGCTGACAA
CAGGACTTGTAGTGCTCCTACGACTTTCCTGCTCTTCAGTCAAAAGAGTGCCATCAACCGCATGGTGATT
GATGAACAACAGAGCCCCGACATCATCCTTCCCATCCACAGCCTTCGGAATGTCCGGGCCATTGACTATG
ACCCACTGGACAAGCAACTCTATTGGATTGACTCACGACAAAACATGATCCGAAAGGCACAAGAAGATGG
CAGCCAGGGCTTTACTGTGGTTGTGAGCTCAGTTCCGAGTCAGAACCTGGAAATACAACCCTATGACCTC
AGCATTGATATTTACAGCCGCTACATCTACTGGACTTGTGAGGCTACCAATGTCATTAATGTGACAAGAT
TAGATGGGAGATCAGTTGGAGTGGTGCTGAAAGGCGAGCAGGACAGACCTCGAGCCATTGTGGTAAACCC
AGAGAAAGGGTATATGTATTTTACCAATCTTCAGGAAAGGTCTCCTAAAATTGAACGGGCTGCTTTGGAT
GGGACAGAACGGGAGGTCCTCTTTTTCAGTGGCTTAAGTAAACCAATTGCTTTAGCCCTTGATAGCAGGC
TGGGCAAGCTCTTTTGGGCTGATTCAGATCTCCGGCGAATTGAAAGCAGTGATCTCTCAGGTGCTAACCG
GATAGTATTAGAAGACTCCAATATCTTGCAGCCTGTGGGACTTACTGTGTTTGAAAACTGGCTCTATTGG
ATTGATAAACAGCAGCAAATGATTGAAAAAATTGACATGACAGGTCGAGAGGGTAGAACCAAAGTCCAAG
CTCGAATTGCCCAGCTTAGTGACATTCATGCAGTAAAGGAGCTGAACCTTCAAGAATACAGACAGCACCC
TTGTGCTCAGGATAATGGTGGCTGTTCACATATTTGTCTTGTAAAGGGGGATGGTACTACAAGGTGTTCT
TGCCCCATGCACCTGGTTCTACTTCAAGATGAGCTATCATGTGGAGAACCTCCAACATGTTCTCCTCAGC
AGTTTACTTGTTTCACGGGGGAAATTGACTGTATCCCTGTGGCTTGGCGGTGCGATGGGTTTACTGAATG
TGAAGACCACAGTGATGAACTCAATTGTCCTGTATGCTCAGAGTCCCAGTTCCAGTGTGCCAGTGGGCAG
TGTATTGATGGTGCCCTCCGATGCAATGGAGATGCAAACTGCCAGGACAAATCAGATGAGAAGAACTGTG
AAGTGCTTTGTTTAATTGATCAGTTCCGCTGTGCCAATGGTCAGTGCATTGGAAAGCACAAGAAGTGTGA
TCATAATGTGGATTGCAGTGACAAGTCAGATGAACTGGATTGTTATCCGACTGAAGAACCAGCACCACAG
GCCACCAATACAGTTGGTTCTGTTATTGGCGTAATTGTCACCATTTTTGTGTCTGGAACTGTATACTTTA
TCTGCCAGAGGATGTTGTGTCCACGTATGAAGGGAGATGGGGAAACTATGACTAATGACTATGTAGTTCA
TGGACCAGCTTCTGTGCCTCTTGGTTATGTGCCACACCCAAGTTCTTTGTCAGGATCTCTTCCAGGAATG
TCTCGAGGTAAATCAATGATCAGCTCCCTCAGTATCATGGGGGGAAGCAGTGGACCCCCCTATGACCGAG
CCCATGTTACAGGAGCATCATCAAGTAGTTCTTCAAGCACCAAAGGCACTTACTTCCCTGCAATTTTGAA
CCCTCCACCATCCCCAGCCACAGAGCGATCACATTACACTATGGAATTTGGATATTCTTCAAACAGTCCT
TCCACTCATAGGTCATACAGCTACAGGCCATATAGCTACCGGCACTTTGCACCCCCCACCACACCCTGCA
GCACAGATGTTTGTGACAGTGACTATGCTCCTAGTCGGAGAATGACCTCAGTGGCAACAGCCAAGGGCTA
TACCAGTGACTTGAACTATGATTCAGAACCTGTGCCCCCACCTCCCACACCCCGAAGCCAATACTTGTCA
GCAGAGGAGAACTATGAAAGCTGCCCACCTTCTCCATACACAGAGAGGAGCTATTCTCATCACCTCTACC
CACCGCCACCCTCTCCCTGTACAGACTCCTCCTGAGGAGGGGCCCTCCTCCTCTGACTGCCTCCAACGTA
AAAATGTAAATATAAATTTGGTTGAGATCTGGAGGGGGGGAGGGAGCTATTAGAGAAGGATGAGGCAGAC
CATCTAGAACTATAGTGAGTCGTATTACGTAGATCCAGACATGATAAGATACATTGATGAGTTTGGACAA
ACCACAACTAGAATGCAGTGAAAAAAATGCTTTATTTGTGAAATTTGTGATGCTATTGCTTTATTTGTAA
CCATTATAAGCTGCAATAAACAAGTTAACAACAACAATTGCATTCATTTTATGTTTCAGGTTCAGGGGGA
GGTGTGGGAGGTTTTTTAATTCGCGGCCGCGGCGCCAATGCATTGGGCCCGGTACCCAGCTTTTGTTCCC
TTTAGTGAGGGTTAATTGCGCGCTTGGCGTAATCATGGTCATAGCTGTTTCCTGTGTGAAATTGTTATCC
GCTCACAATTCCACACAACATACGAGCCGGAAGCATAAAGTGTAAAGCCTGGGGTGCCTAATGAGTGAGC
TAACTCACATTAATTGCGTTGCGCTCACTGCCCGCTTTCCAGTCGGGAAACCTGTCGTGCCAGCTGCATT
AATGAATCGGCCAACGCGCGGGGAGAGGCGGTTTGCGTATTGGGCGCTCTTCCGCTTCCTCGCTCACTGA
CTCGCTGCGCTCGGTCGTTCGGCTGCGGCGAGCGGTATCAGCTCACTCAAAGGCGGTAATACGGTTATCC
ACAGAATCAGGGGATAACGCAGGAAAGAACATGTGAGCAAAAGGCCAGCAAAAGGCCAGGAACCGTAAAA
AGGCCGCGTTGCTGGCGTTTTTCCATAGGCTCCGCCCCCCTGACGAGCATCACAAAAATCGACGCTCAAG
TCAGAGGTGGCGAAACCCGACAGGACTATAAAGATACCAGGCGTTTCCCCCTGGAAGCTCCCTCGTGCGC
TCTCCTGTTCCGACCCTGCCGCTTACCGGATACCTGTCCGCCTTTCTCCCTTCGGGAAGCGTGGCGCTTT
CTCATAGCTCACGCTGTAGGTATCTCAGTTCGGTGTAGGTCGTTCGCTCCAAGCTGGGCTGTGTGCACGA
ACCCCCCGTTCAGCCCGACCGCTGCGCCTTATCCGGTAACTATCGTCTTGAGTCCAACCCGGTAAGACAC
GACTTATCGCCACTGGCAGCAGCCACTGGTAACAGGATTAGCAGAGCGAGGTATGTAGGCGGTGCTACAG
AGTTCTTGAAGTGGTGGCCTAACTACGGCTACACTAGAAGGACAGTATTTGGTATCTGCGCTCTGCTGAA
GCCAGTTACCTTCGGAAAAAGAGTTGGTAGCTCTTGATCCGGCAAACAAACCACCGCTGGTAGCGGTGGT
TTTTTTGTTTGCAAGCAGCAGATTACGCGCAGAAAAAAAGGATCTCAAGAAGATCCTTTGATCTTTTCTA
CGGGGTCTGACGCTCAGTGGAACGAAAACTCACGTTAAGGGATTTTGGTCATGAGATTATCAAAAAGGAT
CTTCACCTAGATCCTTTTAAATTAAAAATGAAGTTTTAAATCAATCTAAAGTATATATGAGTAAACTTGG
TCTGACAGTTACCAATGCTTAATCAGTGAGGCACCTATCTCAGCGATCTGTCTATTTCGTTCATCCATAG
TTGCCTGACTCCCCGTCGTGTAGATAACTACGATACGGGAGGGCTTACCATCTGGCCCCAGTGCTGCAAT
GATACCGCGAGACCCACGCTCACCGGCTCCAGATTTATCAGCAATAAACCAGCCAGCCGGAAGGGCCGAG
CGCAGAAGTGGTCCTGCAACTTTATCCGCCTCCATCCAGTCTATTAATTGTTGCCGGGAAGCTAGAGTAA
GTAGTTCGCCAGTTAATAGTTTGCGCAACGTTGTTGCCATTGCTACAGGCATCGTGGTGTCACGCTCGTC
GTTTGGTATGGCTTCATTCAGCTCCGGTTCCCAACGATCAAGGCGAGTTACATGATCCCCCATGTTGTGC
AAAAAAGCGGTTAGCTCCTTCGGTCCTCCGATCGTTGTCAGAAGTAAGTTGGCCGCAGTGTTATCACTCA
TGGTTATGGCAGCACTGCATAATTCTCTTACTGTCATGCCATCCGTAAGATGCTTTTCTGTGACTGGTGA
GTACTCAACCAAGTCATTCTGAGAATAGTGTATGCGGCGACCGAGTTGCTCTTGCCCGGCGTCAATACGG
GATAATACCGCGCCACATAGCAGAACTTTAAAAGTGCTCATCATTGGAAAACGTTCTTCGGGGCGAAAAC
TCTCAAGGATCTTACCGCTGTTGAGATCCAGTTCGATGTAACCCACTCGTGCACCCAACTGATCTTCAGC
ATCTTTTACTTTCACCAGCGTTTCTGGGTGAGCAAAAACAGGAAGGCAAAATGCCGCAAAAAAGGGAATA
AGGGCGACACGGAAATGTTGAATACTCATACTCTTCCTTTTTCAATATTATTGAAGCATTTATCAGGGTT
ATTGTCTCATGAGCGGATACATATTTGAATGTATTTAGAAAAATAAACAAATAGGGGTTCCGCGCACATT
TCCCCGAAAAGTGCCACCTAAATTGTAAGCGTTAATATTTTGTTAAAATTCGCGTTAAATTTTTGTTAAA
TCAGCTCATTTTTTAACCAATAGGCCGAAATCGGCAAAATCCCTTATAAATCAAAAGAATAGACCGAGAT
AGGGT
[37 nt withheld, positions 7706-7742]
AAAGAACGTGGACTCCAACGTCAAAGG
[49 nt withheld, positions 7770-7818]
T
[91 nt withheld, positions 7820-7910]
G
[124 nt withheld, positions 7912-8035]
CCCATTCGCCATTCAGGCTGCGCAACTGTTGGGAAGGGCGATCGGTGCGGGCCTCTTCGCTATTACGCCA
GTCGACCATAGCCAATTCAATATGGCGTATATGGACTCATGCCAATTCAATATGGTGGATCTGGACCTGT
GCCAATTCAATATGGCGTATATGGACTCGTGCCAATTCAATATGGTGGATCTGGACCCCAGCCAATTCAA
TATGGCGGACTTGGCACCATGCCAATTCAATATGGCGGACTTGGCACTGTGCCAACTGGGGAGGGGTCTA
CTTGGCACGGTGCCAAGTTTGAGGAGGGGTCTTGGCCCTGTGCCAAGTCCGCCATATTGAATTGGCATGG
TGCCAATAATGGCGGCCATATTGGCTATATGCCAGGATCAATATATAGGCAATATCCAATATGGCCCTAT
GCCAATATGGCTATTGGCCAGGTTCAATACTATGTATTGGCCCTATGCCATATAGTATTCCATATATGGG
TTTTCCTATTGACGTAGATAGCCCCTCCCAATGGGCGGTCCCATATACCATATATGGGGCTTCCTAATAC
CGCCCATAGCCACTCCCCCATTGACGTCAATGGTCTCTATATATGGTCTTTCCTATTGACGTCATATGGG
CGGTCCTATTGACGTATATGGCGCCTCCCCCATTGACGTCAATTACGGTAAATGGCCCGCCTGGCTCAAT
GCCCATTGACGTCAATAGGACCACCCACCATTGACGTCAATGGGATGGCTCATTGCCCATTCATATCCGT
TCTCACGCCCCCTATTGACGTCAATGACGGTAAATGGCCCACTTGGCAGTACATCAATATCTATTAATAG
TAACTTGGCAAGTACATTACTATTGGAAGGACGCCAGGGTACATTGGCAGTACTCCCATTGACGTCAATG
GCGGTAAATGGCCCGCGATGGCTGCCAAGTACATCCCCATTGACGTCAATGGGGAGGGGCAATGACGCAA
ATGGGCGTTCCATTGACGTAAATGGGCGGTAGGCGTGCCTAATGGGAGGTCTATATAAGCAATGCTCGTT
TAGGGAAC
Features (pLannotate 1.2.2; 15 found; start..end, strand, type, name):
     35..53      +  promoter       SP6 promoter: promoter for bacteriophage SP6 RNA polymerase
    110..5002    +  CDS            LRP6: LRP6_HUMAN - Experimental evidence at protein level: Swiss-Prot protein existence level 1. Component of the Wnt-Fzd-LRP5-LRP6 complex that triggers beta-catenin signaling through inducing aggregation of receptor-ligand complexes into ribosome-sized signalsomes. Cell-surface coreceptor of Wnt/beta-catenin signaling, which plays a pivotal role in bone formation. The Wnt-induced Fzd/LRP6 coreceptor complex recruits DVL1 polymers to the plasma membrane which, in turn, recruits the AXIN1/GSK3B-complex to the cell surface promoting the formation of signalsomes and inhibiting AXIN1/GSK3-mediated phos
   5120..5137    -  promoter       T7 promoter (fragment): promoter for bacteriophage T7 RNA polymerase
   5142..5276    -  polyA_signal   SV40 poly(A) signal: SV40 polyadenylation signal
   5389..5407    -  promoter       T3 promoter: promoter for bacteriophage T3 RNA polymerase
   5452..5468    -  protein_bind   lac operator: The lac repressor binds to the lac operator to inhibit transcription in E. coli. This inhibition can be relieved by adding lactose or isopropyl-β-D-thiogalactopyranoside (IPTG). lac repressor encoded by lacI
   5476..5506    -  promoter       lac promoter: promoter for the E. coli lac operon
   5521..5542    -  protein_bind   CAP binding site: CAP binding activates transcription in the presence of cAMP. E. coli catabolite activator protein
   5555..5647    -  CDS            lacI (fragment): lac repressor; lacI; The lac repressor binds to the lac operator to inhibit transcription in E. coli. This inhibition can be relieved by adding lactose or isopropyl-β-D-thiogalactopyranoside (IPTG).
   5830..6418    -  rep_origin     ori: high-copy-number ColE1/pMB1/pBR322/pUC origin of replication
   6589..7449    -  CDS            AmpR: β-lactamase; bla; confers resistance to ampicillin, carbenicillin, and related antibiotics
   7450..7554    -  promoter       AmpR promoter: bla
   7607..8035    -  rep_origin     f1 ori (sequence partly withheld): f1 bacteriophage origin of replication; arrow indicates direction of (+) strand synthesis
   8040..8106    -  CDS            lacZα (fragment): LacZα fragment of β-galactosidase; lacZ fragment
   8109..9093    +  promoter       CMV IE94 promoter: enhancer/promoter region of simian cytomegalovirus major immediate early transcription unit IE94
