[The description below was written by a language model from this plasmid's Addgene catalogue record and pLannotate feature annotations shown in this document.]
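Description:
LRP6-pCS2-VSVG is a pCS2+-based expression plasmid carrying full-length human LRP6 (low density lipoprotein receptor-related protein 6), the cell-surface Wnt coreceptor that acts with Frizzled to trigger beta-catenin signaling. The roughly 5 kb insert was cloned between BamHI and XbaI sites, both retained, giving a construct of about 9.1 kb. A VSVG epitope tag is listed as N-terminal, but the depositor notes that it was placed just after the LRP6 signal peptide, at amino acid 25. It should therefore remain on the mature protein after signal peptide cleavage and sit on the extracellular side of the receptor, where it allows detection with anti-VSVG antibodies.

The vector is catalogued for Xenopus injection, and its layout supports two modes of use. The simian CMV IE94 enhancer/promoter lies upstream of the coding sequence across the plasmid's numbering origin and, with the SV40 polyadenylation signal downstream, drives expression when the DNA is introduced into vertebrate cells or embryos. An SP6 promoter sits between the CMV element and the LRP6 open reading frame, so sense mRNA can be transcribed in vitro for embryo microinjection. T7 (fragment) and T3 promoters lie downstream in the reverse orientation.

In bacteria the plasmid replicates from a high-copy ColE1/pUC-type origin and is selected with ampicillin through the β-lactamase gene. An f1 origin and remnants of lac sequences (lac promoter/operator, lacZα and lacI fragments) are carried over from the backbone. The associated work concerns the mechanism of Wnt coreceptor activation, consistent with use of this construct to express tagged wild-type LRP6 in Wnt signaling assays.
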