Addgene plasmid #27282: LRP6-pCS2-VSVG
Depositing lab: Xi He. Depositing organization: Boston Children's Hospital. Publication: A mechanism for Wnt coreceptor activation. Tamai K, Zeng X, Liu C, Zhang X, Harada Y, Chang Z, He X. Mol Cell. 2004 Jan 16. 13(1):149-56. 10.1016/S1097-2765(03)00484-2 PubMed 14731402.
Backbone
  Vector backbone: pCS2+
  Backbone size w/o insert (bp): 4095
  Vector type: xenopus injection
Growth in bacteria
  Bacterial resistance: Ampicillin, 100 μg/mL
  Growth temperature: 37°C
  Growth strain: DH5alpha
  Copy number: Unknown
Gene/Insert
  Gene/Insert name: low density lipoprotein receptor-related protein 6 (alt name: LRP6)
  Species: H. sapiens (human)
  Insert size (bp): 5013
  Entrez Gene: LRP6 (a.k.a. ADCAD2, EVR8, STHAG7)
  Tag / fusion protein: VSVG (N terminal on insert)
  Cloning method: Restriction Enzyme; 5′ cloning site BamHI (not destroyed); 3′ cloning site Xbal (not destroyed)
  Sequencing primers: 5′ SP6
Terms and licenses: Academic/Nonprofit Terms; Industry Terms: Not Available to Industry
Depositor comments: Contains full-length human LRP6. Please note that the VSVG-tag was inserted after the LRP6 signal peptide at amino acid 25.
How to cite: LRP6-pCS2-VSVG was a gift from Xi He (Addgene plasmid # 27282 ; http://n2t.net/addgene:27282 ; RRID:Addgene_27282)
