>Addgene plasmid #27282 | LRP6-pCS2-VSVG | addgene partial sequence | sequence record 83149 | CMV-F 5'-CGCAAATGGGCGGTAGGCGTG-3'
CTATATAAGCAATGCTCGTTTAGGGAACCGCCATTCTGCCTGGGGACGTCGGAGCAAGCTTGATTTAGGT
GACACTATAGAATACAAGCTACTTGTTCTTTTTGCAGGATCCAGAGAAGAGAACGCGAGAAGGGAAGATG
GGGGCCGTCCTGAGGAGCCTCCTGGCCTGCAGCTTCTGTGTGCTCCTGAGAGCGGCCCCTTTGTTGCTTT
ATACTGATATCGAAATGAACCGCCTGGGTAAGGCTCCGGAACCTTTGTTGCTTTATGCAAACAGACGGGA
CTTGCGATTGGTTGATGCTACAAATGGCAAAGAGAATGCTACGATTGTAGTTGGAGGCTTGGAGGATGCA
GCTGCGGTGGACTTTGTGTTTAGTCATGGCTTGATATACTGGAGTGATGTCAGCGAAGAAGCCATTAAAC
GAACAGAATTTAACAAAACTGAGAGTGTGCAGAATGTTGTTGTTTCTGGATTATTGTCCCCCGATGGGCT
GGCATGTGATTGGCTTGGAGAAAAATTGTACTGGACAGATTCTGAAACTAATCGGATTGAAGTTTCTAAT
TTAGATGGATCTTTACGAAAAGTTTTATTTTGGCAAGAGTTGGATCAACCCAGAGCTATTGCCTTAGATC
CTTCAAGTGGGTTCATGTACTGGACAGACTGGGGAGAAGTGCCAAAGATAGAACGTGCTGGAATGGATGG
TTCAAGTCGCTTCATTATAATAAACAGTGAAATTTACTGGCCAAATGGACTGACTTTGGATTATGAAGAA
CAAAAGCTTTATTGGGCAGATGCAAAACTTAATTTCATCCACAAATCAAATCTGGATGGAACAAATCGGC
AGGCAGTGGTTAAAGGTTCCCTTCCACATCCTTTTGCCTTGACGTTATTTGAGGACATATTGTACTGGAC
TGACTGGAGCACACACTCCATTTTGGCTTGCAACAAGTATACTGGTGAGGGTCTGCGTG
