>Addgene plasmid #27282 | LRP6-pCS2-VSVG | addgene partial sequence | sequence record 83151 | T3 5'-GCAATTAACCCTCACTAAAGG-3'
CGGGCCCAATGCATTGGCGCCGCGGCCGCGAATTAAAAAACCTCCCACACCTCCCCCTGAACCTGAAACA
TAAAATGAATGCAATTGTTGTTGTTAACTTGTTTATTGCAGCTTATAATGGTTACAAATAAAGCAATAGC
ATCACAAATTTCACAAATAAAGCATTTTTTTCACTGCATTCTAGTTGTGGTTTGTCCAAACTCATCAATG
TATCTTATCATGTCTGGATCTACGTAATACGACTCACTATAGTTCTAGATGGTCTGCCTCATCCTTCTCT
AATAGCTCCCTCCCCCCCTCCAGATCTCAACCAAATTTATATTTACATTTTTACGTTGGAGGCAGTCAGA
GGAGGAGGGCCCCTCCTCAGGAGGAGTCTGTACAGGGAGAGGGTGGCGGTGGGTAGAGGTGATGAGAATA
GCTCCTCTCTGTGTATGGAGAAGGTGGGCAGCTTTCATAGTTCTCCTCTGCTGACAAGTATTGGCTTCGG
GGTGTGGGAGGTGGGGGCACAGGTTCTGAATCATAGTTCAAGTCACTGGTATAGCCCTTGGCTGTTGCCA
CTGAGGTCATTCTCCGACTAGGAGCATAGTCACTGTCACAAACATCTGTGCTGCAGGGTGTGGTGGGGGG
TGCAAAGTGCCGGTAGCTATATGGCCTGTAGCTGTATGACCTATGAGTGGAAGGACTGTTTGAAGAATAT
CCAAATTCCATAGTGTAATGTGATCGCTCTGTGGCTGGGGATGGTGGAGGGTTCAAAATTGCAGGGAAGT
AAGTGCCTTTGGTGCTTGAAGAACTACTTGATGATGCTCCTGTAACATGGGCTCGGTCATAGGGGGGTCC
ACTGCTTCCCCCCATGATACTGAGGGAGCTGATCATTGATTTACCTCGAGACATTCCTGGAAGAGATCCT
GACAAAGAACTTGGGTGTGGCACATAACCAAGAGGCACAGAAGCTGGTCCATGAACTACATAGTCATTAG
TCATAGTTTCCCCATCTCCCTTCATACGTGGACACAACATCCTCTG
